>Addgene plasmid #248165 | pBacPAK9_WT-LGP2 | addgene full sequence | sequence record 493005 | Addgene NGS Result
CGCAGTGTTATCACTCATGGTTATGGCAGCACTGCATAATTCTCTTACTGTCATGCCATCCGTAAGATGC
TTTTCTGTGACTGGTGAGTACTCAACCAAGTCATTCTGAGAATAGTGTATGCGGCGACCGAGTTGCTCTT
GCCCGGCGTCAATACGGGATAATACCGCGCCACATAGCAGAACTTTAAAAGTGCTCATCATTGGAAAACG
TTCTTCGGGGCGAAAACTCTCAAGGATCTTACCGCTGTTGAGATCCAGTTCGATGTAACCCACTCGTGCA
CCCAACTGATCTTCAGCATCTTTTACTTTCACCAGCGTTTCTGGGTGAGCAAAAACAGGAAGGCAAAATG
CCGCAAAAAAGGGAATAAGGGCGACACGGAAATGTTGAATACTCATACTCTTCCTTTTTCAATATTATTG
AAGCATTTATCAGGGTTATTGTCTCATGAGCGGATACATATTTGAATGTATTTAGAAAAATAAACAAATA
GGGGTTCCGCGCACATTTCCCCGAAAAGTGCCACCTGACGTCTAAGAAACCATTATTATCATGACATTAA
CCTATAAAAATAGGCGTATCACGAGGCCCTTTCGTCTCGCGCGTTTCGGTGATGACGGTGAAAACCTCTG
ACACATGCAGCTCCCGGAGACGGTCACAGCTTGTCTGTAAGCGGATGCCGGGAGCAGACAAGCCCGTCAG
GGCGCGTCAGCGGGTGTTGGCGGGTGTCGGGGCTGGCTTAACTATGCGGCATCAGAGCAGATTGTACTGA
GAGTGCACCATAAAATTGTAAACGTTAATATTTTGTTAAAATTCGCGTTAAATTTTTGTTAAATCAGCTC
ATTTTTTAACCAATAGGCCGAAATCGGCAAAATCCCTTATAAATCAAAAGAATAGCCCGAGATAGGGT
[37 nt withheld, positions 909-945]
AAAGAACGTGGACTCCAACGTCAAAGG
[141 nt withheld, positions 973-1113]
G
[142 nt withheld, positions 1115-1256]
TATGCGGTGTGAAATACCGCACAGATGCGTAAGGAGAAAATACCGCATCAGGCGACGACAGCGAAGTGTC
TCGCCACTACAATGCTGTAGTAAAAATGAAAAGGCTTGTTATCGGCGTGCGGGATCGATCCGAGCTTGAG
ACAATCTCTTTACAATACAATTGCTTACATTGAGCGGTTGTTAAATATCGGCACGGTAAACGATAGCGAA
ATTACAATGCTTATAGCAGATTTTTACGATTTGTATTCCAATTATAATATTGAATTGCCACCACCCCAAG
CGCTGCCTCGAAGCAGACGACCTTCCGTTGTGCAGCCAGCGGCGCCTGCGCCGGTGCCCACAATCGTGCG
CGAACAAACTAAACCAGAACAAATTATACCGGCGGCACCGCCGCCACCACCTTCTCCCGTGCCTAACATT
CCAGCGCCTCCACCACCACCACCACCATCGATGTCTGAATTGCCGCCCGCTCCACCAATGCCGACGGAAC
CTCAACCCGCTGCACCTTTAGACGACAGACAACAATTGTTGGAAGCTATTAGAAACGAAAAAAATCGCAC
TCGTCTCAGACCGGTCAAACCAAAAACGGCGCCCGAAACCAGTACAATAGTTGAGGTGCCGACTGTGTTG
CCTAAAGAGACATTTGAGCCTAAACCGCCGTCTGCATCACCGCCACCACCTCCGCCTCCGCCTCCGCCGC
CAGCCCCGCCTGCGCCTCCACCGATGGTAGATTTATCATCAGCTCCACCACCGCCGCCATTAGTAGATTT
GCCGTCTGAAATGTTACCACCGCCTGCACCATCGCTTTCTAACGTGTTGTCTGAATTAAAATCGGGCACA
GTTAGATTGAAACCCGCCCAAAAACGCCCGCAATCAGAAATAATTCCAAAAAGCTCAACTACAAATTTGA
TCGCGGACGTGTTAGCCGACACAATTAATAGGCGTCGTGTGGCTATGGCAAAATCGTCTTCGGAAGCAAC
TTCTAACGACGAGGGTTGGGACGACGACGATAATCGGCCTAATAAAGCTAACACGCCCGATGTTAAATAT
GTCCAAGCTTTATTTAACGTGTTTACGTCGAGTCAATTGTACACTAACGACAGTGATGAAAGAAATACAA
AAGCGCATAATATTTTGAACGACGTCGAACCTTTATTACAAAACAAAACACAAACGAATATCGACAAAGC
TAGATTGCTGCTACAAGATTTGGCAAGTTTTGTGGCGTTGAGCGAAAATCCATTAGATAGTCCAGCCATC
GGTTCGGAAAAACAACCCTTGTTTGAAACTAATCGAAACCTATTTTACAAATCTATTGAGGATTTAATAT
TTAAATTCAGATATAAAGACGCTGAAAATCATTTGATTTTCGCTCTAACATACCACCCTAAAGATTATAA
ATTTAATGAATTATTAAAATACGTACAACAATTGTCTGTAAATCAACAACGCACAGAATCTAGCGCTTAA
TAAATGTACTAATAACCCGGATCAATTAATTAAGCGGCCGCCCTGCAGGCCTCTCAGTCCAGGGAGAGGT
CCGACAAGTTCTCGGCACAATGCTGCAGGAAGTCAAAGTCAGGCACGGAGAAGGGCACGCGGGACCACTT
TTTGGCCTGGATCCGCCCCTGAGGGGTCTCCAGCAGCATGCTGCGGACTTTGAGCACTGGCAGCTTCACT
GACTTGTAGATCATCTGCAGACCCCAGACCTCCCCACAGTTCCTGCAGCTGATGACACCCCCAGGCTTCC
AGTCCTTGAAGACTTTGTTGATGACCACAGGATCCCTGGAGACATTATAGTAGTTCGAGAAGTTGGGGTT
CACATTGACATGGTGGGTGCCCTCCACCTTCCGCAGGTCGCTGCCATGGCCCACAGCCACCATGCAGTTG
ATGCAGAGTAGCTGCACGTGCTCCACTGGGAACTGCTGCCGCTGGTTCTCCCGCTGGGCTGCCTGGGCCG
CCCGCTTGGTCAAGGCTGCCTGCTGCAGATCCCGGATCTTGGCCTGGTACTCGGCCTGGTCCATTTTCTG
CACAGCAGCCACTGCCTGCTCCATTAGCGTCTCCAGCGCCTCGTTGATCAGCTCCCGCTTCAGCTCCCGG
CTACCTTCAGTTGCTACAAACGCGTATACACTCTGATCGGCCCGGGCACGGCCCCTGGCCTGGACCATGG
AGATTTCATTGGTCAAGAGCCCATAACGCACCACCACATTGCAATGTGGGATGTCCAGCCCCTCCTCCGC
CACACTCGTGGCCACCAGAAGGTTCAGGGTTCCATCTTGGAACTTCTGGATCACTTCTTGCTGGTCCCTC
TGGGTCATGTGGGTGCTCTGGCTGCTGTTCCCAGCCCCAATCAGTAGCTGGGCCCGGATGTCCACAGTCT
GCAGGCCCTGTTGCTGCTGGAGCCAGAGCAGGAGGGAGTGTGCGCTTTGGCGGGTGCGGGTGAAGATGAT
ACCCCGAGGGCTGTTAGAGCTACTGAACTGCCTTTGCAGGATCTTTTCCAGCATCTCCAGTTTTGGATTC
TCTGGGCCATGAGTTGCCAAGTGGGCCAGCTCATTCTTGCGGTCATCGAACAGGGCCAGCAGCCGGCGCT
CGGCACACAGGATCTGGGTTTTAGTGACGTGCTCCCTGTGATAGAAATCCTGCAGCGCAGCCAAGGCATC
CACGGCGCGGACGGTGTCATGGATGAGCAGCGCGTCATTGTAGCGCCTCAGGTGAAGCGCATACACCCGT
TGCTCCTGAAGCCCAGCCAAAGCCGCAGCCTCACTCAGCTTCACCACCTGCTGCTCATACATTTGCGTCC
CAAATTTCCGGCTCAACTCAGGCATCTCCAGGTGGTCATGGATTTGGTCCATGAGCTTCTTCAGCAAGTC
CCCAAACGGATCCTGGCTGCGCCTGTGGCAGAGGTTGTACTGTTTGCAAGGCTGTTGGCTGTGCTCCTGC
AGCTGGGGGCAGCAGTTCTGGGGTGACATGATGCACCACGTGTCCAAGTTGGCACAGAGCTGCAGGACGT
GGTTGATGGCCCCATCGAGTTTGGAGGCCCCGCCAGTGCCTGGGGAGGCTGTGAGACCCAGCACCTGGGG
TAGCGGCTGTGCCCTCTGGAGTTTAAGTTCTAGGTACTGGCTCATGATGACGTTGTAGACGGTGTCCTTG
TGCGTGTGGTGGCACTCATCCACCACGATCAGGGAGAAGACAGTGAGCTCCACGTGCTCCTCCTCCTCGG
GGCTGGTCAGTGCCATCTGCAGAAGCTCTGCTGTGCAGATGAGCAGGTCATGGCACCGGGCCAGGTGGCC
AAAGCCAGCACGTGGTCCCATGTCCCCACTCAGGGTTGTCACGGTCCAGCGTCCATCCAGCATGCGCCTG
AACTCTTCACCATGCTGGGTCACCAGGTGCACCCTGTTGACCAATACAACCACCTTGGCTCCATCCACAG
TCTCTAGGTGCCGCTTGGCCACATAAGCAGCCGCCCGGGTTTTCCCGGCACCCGTGGGCAGCCAGATGAT
GATATTCTTGCCCTCCAGGGCAGGCATGATCACCTCCCATTGGTAGGACCGAAGCTCCATGCCCTGAAAA
TACAGGTTTTCGGTCGTTGGGATATCGTAATCGTGATGGTGATGGTGATGGTAGTACGACATGAGTTCGA
ATCTAGAAGATCTGGTACCGAGCTCGAATTCCCGGGATCCGTATTTATAGGTTTTTTTATTACAAAACTG
TTACGAAAACAGTAAAATACTTATTTATTTGCGAGATGGTTATCATTTTAATTATCTCCATGATATCAGC
AACTATATATTGATAGACATTTCCAGTTTGTGATATTAGTTTGTGCGTCTCATTACAATGGCTGTTATTT
TTAACAACAAACAACTGCTCGCAGACAATAGTATAGAAAAGGGAGGTGAACTGTTTTTGTTTAACGGTTC
GTACAACATTTTGGAAAGTTATGTTAATCCGGTGCTGCTAAAAAATGGTGTAATTGAACTAGAAGAAGCT
GCGTACTATGCCGGCAACATATTGTACAAAACCGACGATCCCAAATTCATTGATTATATAAATTTAATAA
TTAAAGCAACACACTCCGAAGAACTACCAGAAAATAGCACTGTTGTAAATTACAGAAAAACTATGCGCAG
CGGTACTATACACCCCATTAAAAAAGACATATATATTTATGACAACAAAAAATTTACTCTATACGATAGA
TACATATATGGATACGATAATAACTATGTTAATTTTTATGAGGAGAAAAATGAAAAAGAGAAGGAATACG
AAGAAGAAGACGACAAGGCGTCTAGTTTATGTGAAAATAAAATTATATTGTCGCAAATTAACTGTGAATC
ATTTGAAAATGATTTTAAATATTACCTCAGCGATTATAACTACGCGTTTTCAATTATAGATAATACTACA
AATGTTCTTGTTGCGTTTGGTTTGTATCGTTAATAAAAAACAAATTTGACATTTATAATTGTTTTATTAT
TCAATAATTACAAATAGGATTGAGACCCTTGCAGTTGCCAGCAAACGGACAGAGCTTGTCGACAGTTTTC
ATTTTTTGGCAGTTTGGTGGTTTATACACATCTTGGGATTTGATTAAAAGATGCATGACTTCACCCACAC
ACTTGGAGTCGTGGTTGTAGAAATGCGTCAGAGCCTTGATTAAACATCGGTTTTCACACTTGGCACACGA
AACCACGTTTGCAATGTAACAGTTTAGTATAAACCTCTTCCTGTACATACCGCCGCGCGGTACATTGTTT
TCTTTCAAATCGTTCAATATTTTTTTTATACACGGAGGCATATTAATCTTGTTGTTCAGCATGTCGACGA
CATTTTTCTTTCCTTCTACGCATTCTTTCATACAAATGTTTCTCTTGCTGCGTTTTTTAAAATTGGAATT
TTTAATTTCATTAATAGTGGGCGGAGCCGTTCTGCATTAATGAATCGGCCAACGCGCGGGGAGAGGCGGT
TTGCGTATTGGGCGCTCTTCCGCTTCCTCGCTCACTGACTCGCTGCGCTCGGTCGTTCGGCTGCGGCGAG
CGGTATCAGCTCACTCAAAGGCGGTAATACGGTTATCCACAGAATCAGGGGATAACGCAGGAAAGAACAT
GTGAGCAAAAGGCCAGCAAAAGGCCAGGAACCGTAAAAAGGCCGCGTTGCTGGCGTTTTTCCATAGGCTC
CGCCCCCCTGACGAGCATCACAAAAATCGACGCTCAAGTCAGAGGTGGCGAAACCCGACAGGACTATAAA
GATACCAGGCGTTTCCCCCTGGAAGCTCCCTCGTGCGCTCTCCTGTTCCGACCCTGCCGCTTACCGGATA
CCTGTCCGCCTTTCTCCCTTCGGGAAGCGTGGCGCTTTCTCATAGCTCACGCTGTAGGTATCTCAGTTCG
GTGTAGGTCGTTCGCTCCAAGCTGGGCTGTGTGCACGAACCCCCCGTTCAGCCCGACCGCTGCGCCTTAT
CCGGTAACTATCGTCTTGAGTCCAACCCGGTAAGACACGACTTATCGCCACTGGCAGCAGCCACTGGTAA
CAGGATTAGCAGAGCGAGGTATGTAGGCGGTGCTACAGAGTTCTTGAAGTGGTGGCCTAACTACGGCTAC
ACTAGAAGAACAGTATTTGGTATCTGCGCTCTGCTGAAGCCAGTTACCTTCGGAAAAAGAGTTGGTAGCT
CTTGATCCGGCAAACAAACCACCGCTGGTAGCGGTGGTTTTTTTGTTTGCAAGCAGCAGATTACGCGCAG
AAAAAAAGGATCTCAAGAAGATCCTTTGATCTTTTCTACGGGGTCTGACGCTCAGTGGAACGAAAACTCA
CGTTAAGGGATTTTGGTCATGAGATTATCAAAAAGGATCTTCACCTAGATCCTTTTAAATTAAAAATGAA
GTTTTAAATCAATCTAAAGTATATATGAGTAAACTTGGTCTGACAGTTACCAATGCTTAATCAGTGAGGC
ACCTATCTCAGCGATCTGTCTATTTCGTTCATCCATAGTTGCCTGACTCCCCGTCGTGTAGATAACTACG
ATACGGGAGGGCTTACCATCTGGCCCCAGTGCTGCAATGATACCGCGAGACCCACGCTCACCGGCTCCAG
ATTTATCAGCAATAAACCAGCCAGCCGGAAGGGCCGAGCGCAGAAGTGGTCCTGCAACTTTATCCGCCTC
CATCCAGTCTATTAATTGTTGCCGGGAAGCTAGAGTAAGTAGTTCGCCAGTTAATAGTTTGCGCAACGTT
GTTGCCATTGCTACAGGCATCGTGGTGTCACGCTCGTCGTTTGGTATGGCTTCATTCAGCTCCGGTTCCC
AACGATCAAGGCGAGTTACATGATCCCCCATGTTGTGCAAAAAAGCGGTTAGCTCCTTCGGTCCTCCGAT
CGTTGTCAGAAGTAAGTTGGC
Features (pLannotate 1.2.2; 17 found; start..end, strand, type, name):
    397..501     -  promoter       AmpR promoter: bla
    596..631     +  CDS            rop (fragment): Rop protein, which maintains plasmids at low copy number; rop
    733..782     +  misc_feature   bom (fragment): basis of mobility region from pBR322
    858..1238    -  rep_origin     M13 ori (sequence partly withheld): M13 bacteriophage origin of replication; arrow indicates direction of (+) strand synthesis
   1257..1308    +  misc_feature   bom (fragment): basis of mobility region from pBR322
   1310..1387    +  CDS            P61 (fragment): P78_NPVAC - Experimental evidence at protein level: Swiss-Prot protein existence level 1. Plays a role in the transport of the nucleocapsids from the cytoplasm toward the host nucleus together with the host actin- polymerizing Arp2/3 complex. From Autographa californica nuclear polyhedrosis virus (AcMNPV).
   1385..2742    -  misc_recomb    baculovirus recombination region (ORF1629): contains part of ORF1629
   2783..4816    -  CDS            DHX58: DHX58_HUMAN - Also known as D11LGP2E, LGP2. Experimental evidence at protein level: Swiss-Prot protein existence level 1. Acts as a regulator of DDX58/RIG-I and IFIH1/MDA5 mediated antiviral signaling. Cannot initiate antiviral signaling as it lacks the CARD domain required for activating MAVS/IPS1-dependent signaling events. Can have both negative and positive regulatory functions related to DDX58/RIG-I and IFIH1/MDA5 signaling and this role in regulating signaling may be complex and could probably depend on characteristics of the infecting virus or target cells, or both. Its inhibitory actio
   4817..4837    -  CDS            TEV site: tobacco etch virus (TEV) protease recognition and cleavage site
   4859..4878    -  CDS            8xHis (fragment): 8xHis affinity tag
   4910..4927    -  misc_feature   MCS (fragment): pUC18/19 multiple cloning site
   4939..5030    -  promoter       polyhedrin promoter: polh from Autographa californica; promoter for the baculovirus polyhedrin gene
   5034..5861    -  misc_recomb    baculovirus recombination region (lef2/ORF603): contains ORF603 and part of lef2
   5737..5861    -  CDS            lef2: baculovirus late expression factor 2
   6188..6241    -  CDS            lacI (fragment): lac repressor; lacI; The lac repressor binds to the lac operator to inhibit transcription in E. coli. This inhibition can be relieved by adding lactose or isopropyl-β-D-thiogalactopyranoside (IPTG).
   6424..7012    -  rep_origin     ori: high-copy-number ColE1/pMB1/pBR322/pUC origin of replication
   7183..396     -  CDS            AmpR (across the origin): β-lactamase; bla; confers resistance to ampicillin, carbenicillin, and related antibiotics
