[The description below was written by a language model from this plasmid's Addgene catalogue record and pLannotate feature annotations shown in this document.]
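Description:
pBacPAK9_WT-LGP2 is a baculovirus transfer vector built on the pBacPAK9 backbone for producing full-length human LGP2 (DHX58, DExH-box helicase 58) in Sf9 insect cells. In E. coli the 7.6 kb plasmid is maintained through a ColE1/pUC-type origin and selected with ampicillin via the β-lactamase gene and its own promoter. An M13 phage origin is also annotated, along with short remnants of rop, bom and lacI that appear to be backbone leftovers rather than functional elements.

The expression cassette is driven by the AcMNPV polyhedrin promoter, a very strong, very late viral promoter. Downstream of it lies a histidine tag, a TEV protease recognition site and then the wild-type DHX58 coding sequence of about 2 kb. The catalogue lists the tag as N-terminal 6xHis, while the annotation matches it as a fragment of an 8xHis tag, which is consistent with a shorter run of histidines. The TEV site should allow the tag to be removed after affinity purification. The cassette is flanked by baculovirus recombination regions, lef2/ORF603 on one side and ORF1629 on the other. These regions mediate homologous recombination with baculovirus genomic DNA in co-transfected insect cells, placing the cassette at the polyhedrin locus to generate recombinant virus.

LGP2 is a RIG-I family helicase that lacks CARD signalling domains and regulates RIG-I and MDA5 antiviral signalling. The construct is intended for producing recombinant protein, and the associated work concerns LGP2's blunt-end RNA binding and ATPase-driven translocation activities.
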