Addgene plasmid #248165: pBacPAK9_WT-LGP2
Purpose: Expresses full-length human LGP2 in sf9 insect cells
Depositing lab: Smita Patel. Depositing organization: Rutgers, The State University of New Jersey. Publication: Unraveling blunt-end RNA binding and ATPase-driven translocation activities of the RIG-I family helicase LGP2. Lee KY, Craig C, Patel SS. Nucleic Acids Res. 2024 Jan 11;52(1):355-369. doi: 10.1093/nar/gkad1106. PubMed 38015453.
Backbone
  Vector backbone: pBacPAK9
  Backbone manufacturer: Takara Co., Ltd.
  Backbone size w/o insert (bp): 5538
  Total vector size (bp): 7647
  Vector type: Insect Expression
Growth in bacteria
  Bacterial resistance: Ampicillin, 100 μg/mL
  Growth temperature: 37°C
  Growth strain: DH5alpha
  Growth instructions: For plasmid amplification, grow in DH5α; for protein expression, use SF9 insect cells, which should grow between 27 and 28 °C.
  Copy number: Unknown
Gene/Insert
  Gene/Insert name: DExH-box helicase 58 (DHX58)
  Species: H. sapiens (human)
  Insert size (bp): 2035
  Entrez Gene: DHX58 (a.k.a. D11LGP2, D11lgp2e, LGP2, RLR-3)
  Promoter: Polyhedrin
  Tag / fusion protein: 6xHis (N terminal on insert)
  Cloning method: Other
  Sequencing primers: 5′ TCTAGATTCGAACTCATGGGCAGCAGCCATCATC; 3′ CGCCCTGCAGGCCTCTCAGTCCAGGGAGAGGTCCG
Terms and licenses: Academic/Nonprofit Terms; Industry Terms: Not Available to Industry
How to cite: pBacPAK9_WT-LGP2 was a gift from Smita Patel (Addgene plasmid # 248165 ; http://n2t.net/addgene:248165 ; RRID:Addgene_248165)
